>Addgene plasmid #129676 | pYPQ291-D573A | depositor full sequence | sequence record 250146 | pYPQ291-D573A sequence 6579 bps
TGGACCAGCCAGGACAGAAATGCCTCGACTTCGCTGCTACCCAAGGTTGCCGGGTGACGCACACCGTGGA
AACGGATGAAGGCACGAACCCAGTGGACATAAGCCTGTTCGGTTCGTAAGCTGTAATGCAAGTAGCGTAT
GCGCTCACGCAACTGGTCCAGAACCTTGACCGAACGCAGCGGTGGTAACGGCGCAGTGGCGGTTTTCATG
GCTTGTTATGACTGTTTTTTTGGGGTACAGTCTATGCCTCGGGCATCCAAGCAGCAAGCGCGTTACGCCG
TGGGTCGATGTTTGATGTTATGGAGCAGCAACGATGTTACGCAGCAGGGCAGTCGCCCTAAAACAAAGTT
AAACATCATGAGGGAAGCGGTGATCGCCGAAGTATCGACTCAACTATCAGAGGTAGTTGGCGTCATCGAG
CGCCATCTCGAACCGACGTTGCTGGCCGTACATTTGTACGGCTCCGCAGTGGATGGCGGCCTGAAGCCAC
ACAGTGATATTGATTTGCTGGTTACGGTGACCGTAAGGCTTGATGAAACAACGCGGCGAGCTTTGATCAA
CGACCTTTTGGAAACTTCGGCTTCCCCTGGAGAGAGCGAGATTCTCCGCGCTGTAGAAGTCACCATTGTT
GTGCACGACGACATCATTCCGTGGCGTTATCCAGCTAAGCGCGAACTGCAATTTGGAGAATGGCAGCGCA
ATGACATTCTTGCAGGTATCTTCGAGCCAGCCACGATCGACATTGATCTGGCTATCTTGCTGACAAAAGC
AAGAGAACATAGCGTTGCCTTGGTAGGTCCAGCGGCGGAGGAACTCTTTGATCCGGTTCCTGAACAGGAT
CTATTTGAGGCGCTAAATGAAACCTTAACGCTATGGAACTCGCCGCCCGACTGGGCTGGCGATGAGCGAA
ATGTAGTGCTTACGTTGTCCCGCATTTGGTACAGCGCAGTAACCGGCAAAATCGCGCCGAAGGATGTCGC
TGCCGACTGGGCAATGGAGCGCCTGCCGGCCCAGTATCAGCCCGTCATACTTGAAGCTAGACAGGCTTAT
CTTGGACAAGAAGAAGATCGCTTGGCCTCGCGCGCAGATCAGTTGGAAGAATTTGTCCACTACGTGAAAG
GCGAGATCACCAAGGTAGTCGGCAAATAACCCTCGAGCCACCCATGACCAAAATCCCTTAACGTGAGTTA
CGCGTCGTTCCACTGAGCGTCAGACCCCGTAGAAAAGATCAAAGGATCTTCTTGAGATCCTTTTTTTCTG
CGCGTAATCTGCTGCTTGCAAACAAAAAAACCACCGCTACCAGCGGTGGTTTGTTTGCCGGATCAAGAGC
TACCAACTCTTTTTCCGAAGGTAACTGGCTTCAGCAGAGCGCAGATACCAAATACTGTCCTTCTAGTGTA
GCCGTAGTTAGGCCACCACTTCAAGAACTCTGTAGCACCGCCTACATACCTCGCTCTGCTAATCCTGTTA
CCAGTGGCTGCTGCCAGTGGCGATAAGTCGTGTCTTACCGGGTTGGACTCAAGACGATAGTTACCGGATA
AGGCGCAGCGGTCGGGCTGAACGGGGGGTTCGTGCACACAGCCCAGCTTGGAGCGAACGACCTACACCGA
ACTGAGATACCTACAGCGTGAGCTATGAGAAAGCGCCACGCTTCCCGAAGGGAGAAAGGCGGACAGGTAT
CCGGTAAGCGGCAGGGTCGGAACAGGAGAGCGCACGAGGGAGCTTCCAGGGGGAAACGCCTGGTATCTTT
ATAGTCCTGTCGGGTTTCGCCACCTCTGACTTGAGCGTCGATTTTTGTGATGCTCGTCAGGGGGGCGGAG
CCTATGGAAAAACGCCAGCAACGCGGCCTTTTTACGGTTCCTGGCCTTTTGCTGGCCTTTTGCTCACATG
TTCTTTCCTGCGTTATCCCCTGATTCTGTGGATAACCGTATTACCGCCTTTGAGTGAGCTGATACCGCTC
GCCGCAGCCGAACGACCGAGCGCAGCGAGTCAGTGAGCGAGGAAGCGGAAGAGCGCCCAATACGCAAACC
GCCTCTCCCCGCGCGTTGGCCGATTCATTAATGCAGCTGGCACGACAGGTTTCCCGACTGGAAAGCGGGC
AGTGAGCGCAACGCAATTAATACGCGTACCGCGAGCCAGGAAGAGTTTGTAGAAACGCAAAAAGGCCATC
CGTCAGGATGGCCTTCTGCTTAGTTTGATGCCTGGCAGTTTATGGCGGGCGTCCTGCCCGCCACCCTCCG
GGCCGTTGCTTCACAACGTTCAAATCCGCTCCCGGCGGATTTGTCCTACTCAGGAGAGCGTTCACCGACA
AACAACAGATAAAACGAAAGGCCCAGTCTTCCGACTGAGCCTTTCGTTTTATTTGATGCCTGGCAGTTCC
CTACTCTCGCGTTAACGCTTGCATGGATGTTTTCCCAGTCACGACGTTGTAAAACGACGGCCAGTCTTAA
GCTCGGGCCCCAAATAATGATTTTATTTTGACTGATAGTGACCTGTTCGTTGCAACAAATTGATGAGCAA
TGCTTTTTTATAATGCCAACTTTGTACAAAAAAGCAGGCTCCGAATTCGCCCTTCACCATGGCTCCTAAG
AAGAAGCGGAAGGTTGGTATTCACGGGGTGCCTGCGGCTGCCACAAGGTCTTTCATACTTAAGATAGAGC
CAAACGAAGAGGTCAAAAAGGGATTGTGGAAAACCCATGAAGTCCTGAACCATGGCATTGCCTACTACAT
GAACATCCTGAAACTTATACGGCAGGAGGCTATTTATGAGCACCACGAGCAGGATCCAAAAAACCCCAAA
AAGGTTTCGAAGGCTGAAATCCAGGCCGAACTGTGGGACTTCGTTCTCAAAATGCAGAAATGTAATTCGT
TCACTCATGAAGTTGACAAAGACGTCGTGTTTAACATTTTGAGGGAGCTTTACGAGGAGTTGGTTCCGAG
CTCCGTCGAAAAGAAGGGTGAAGCAAATCAGCTGTCGAATAAGTTCTTGTACCCTTTGGTGGACCCGAAC
AGCCAATCTGGAAAAGGGACAGCATCATCAGGGCGGAAGCCTCGGTGGTATAACTTGAAGATTGCTGGAG
ACCCTTCGTGGGAAGAGGAAAAGAAAAAGTGGGAGGAAGATAAGAAGAAGGACCCACTTGCCAAAATTCT
CGGCAAACTTGCCGAATATGGATTGATACCGCTGTTCATCCCCTTTACGGATTCTAACGAACCCATCGTT
AAAGAAATCAAGTGGATGGAAAAATCTCGCAATCAGTCCGTCCGGAGGCTGGACAAAGATATGTTTATAC
AAGCTTTGGAACGCTTTCTCTCGTGGGAGTCGTGGAATCTTAAGGTCAAAGAAGAGTATGAAAAGGTCGA
GAAGGAACACAAGACACTGGAGGAGAGGATTAAGGAAGACATTCAAGCATTCAAGTCACTGGAGCAATAC
GAAAAGGAACGGCAGGAGCAATTGCTTCGCGACACGCTCAATACCAATGAATATAGGCTTTCCAAGAGGG
GCCTGAGAGGATGGCGGGAAATAATCCAGAAATGGCTCAAGATGGACGAGAATGAACCTTCAGAAAAATA
TCTCGAGGTTTTTAAAGATTACCAAAGGAAACATCCACGCGAGGCAGGGGATTACAGCGTGTACGAGTTT
CTCTCCAAGAAGGAAAACCATTTTATCTGGCGCAATCATCCCGAATACCCGTACCTCTATGCGACGTTCT
GCGAAATAGACAAAAAGAAAAAAGATGCTAAGCAACAAGCGACTTTCACACTTGCAGATCCCATAAATCA
CCCATTGTGGGTGCGGTTTGAAGAAAGGTCGGGCTCTAACCTCAATAAGTACAGAATTTTGACGGAGCAG
TTGCACACAGAAAAGCTGAAGAAGAAGTTGACGGTTCAGCTGGATCGCCTTATCTACCCAACCGAGTCTG
GTGGCTGGGAAGAGAAGGGGAAAGTCGACATAGTGTTGCTGCCATCTAGGCAGTTCTATAACCAGATTTT
TCTCGATATAGAAGAAAAGGGTAAACATGCATTTACGTATAAAGACGAGTCCATAAAGTTTCCACTGAAA
GGAACACTTGGCGGCGCAAGGGTGCAGTTTGATCGGGACCACCTTCGCAGGTACCCCCACAAGGTTGAAA
GTGGAAACGTTGGACGGATCTATTTTAATATGACCGTCAACATAGAACCCACAGAATCCCCTGTTTCCAA
ATCCCTGAAAATACACCGGGACGATTTTCCTAAATTTGTGAACTTTAAACCGAAGGAGTTGACCGAGTGG
ATAAAGGACAGTAAAGGGAAAAAGCTGAAGTCCGGTATCGAAAGCCTGGAGATTGGGCTCAGAGTTATGT
CGATAGCGCTGGGTCAAAGGCAGGCAGCAGCCGCCTCTATATTTGAGGTCGTGGACCAGAAGCCCGACAT
TGAAGGTAAACTGTTCTTTCCGATTAAGGGGACGGAACTCTACGCAGTCCATCGCGCCTCCTTCAATATA
AAGCTGCCGGGCGAAACACTGGTTAAATCACGCGAGGTTTTGCGCAAAGCGCGGGAAGACAACCTGAAAC
TCATGAATCAAAAGCTCAATTTCCTGCGCAATGTGTTGCACTTCCAGCAGTTTGAGGATATTACCGAAAG
AGAGAAAAGGGTTACAAAATGGATATCCCGGCAAGAAAACTCTGATGTTCCGCTGGTTTACCAGGATGAG
CTTATACAGATTAGGGAACTTATGTATAAACCTTACAAAGATTGGGTTGCATTCCTCAAGCAGCTGCATA
AGAGACTTGAAGTCGAGATCGGCAAAGAAGTCAAACACTGGCGCAAGAGCCTGAGCGATGGTCGGAAAGG
GTTGTACGGAATCAGTTTGAAAAATATCGACGAAATAGATAGAACCAGGAAATTTTTGTTGCGCTGGTCA
CTGAGACCAACGGAACCGGGAGAAGTCAGAAGGTTGGAGCCAGGCCAGAGATTTGCAATTGACCAGCTGA
ACCATCTGAATGCACTGAAAGAGGACAGATTGAAGAAGATGGCGAATACGATTATTATGCATGCTTTGGG
TTATTGTTACGACGTTAGGAAGAAGAAATGGCAGGCCAAGAACCCTGCGTGCCAAATCATCCTGTTCGAA
GATCTGAGTAACTACAATCCGTATGAAGAAAGGAGTCGCTTCGAGAACAGTAAACTGATGAAATGGTCCC
GGCGCGAGATACCACGCCAAGTTGCGCTTCAAGGGGAAATATACGGGCTTCAAGTTGGGGAAGTTGGAGC
GCAGTTTTCTAGCCGGTTCCACGCCAAGACAGGGTCCCCGGGTATAAGGTGCAGTGTGGTGACGAAAGAA
AAGTTGCAGGATAATAGATTCTTTAAAAATCTTCAACGGGAAGGGCGCCTGACGCTTGACAAGATTGCAG
TGTTGAAAGAGGGGGATTTGTACCCCGATAAAGGCGGGGAGAAGTTCATTTCTTTGTCGAAGGACCGCAA
GTTGGTTACGACGCATGCAGACATTAACGCAGCACAAAATCTGCAAAAAAGATTCTGGACTCGGACGCAT
GGTTTTTACAAGGTTTACTGTAAAGCATATCAAGTCGATGGTCAGACGGTTTACATTCCCGAATCTAAAG
ATCAGAAACAGAAAATCATTGAGGAGTTCGGTGAAGGTTACTTTATACTCAAGGACGGTGTTTACGAATG
GGGTAATGCTGGTAAACTGAAAATTAAGAAGGGGTCCTCCAAGCAATCATCTTCTGAGCTCGTCGACAGC
GACATCCTTAAGGATAGCTTCGATCTTGCCTCTGAGCTCAAGGGAGAAAAGTTGATGCTGTATCGCGATC
CTAGTGGAAATGTCTTTCCCTCAGATAAATGGATGGCAGCAGGTGTGTTCTTCGGGAAATTGGAACGCAT
ACTGATATCAAAACTGACCAATCAATACTCTATATCTACTATTGAAGACGATTCAAGTAAGCAATCGATG
AAGCGTCCTGCTGCCACCAAAAAGGCCGGACAGGCTAAGAAAAAGAAGTGAGACGACTAGTGGCGGCCGC
CGACGTCCGATCGTTCAAACATTTGGCAATAAAGTTTCTTAAGATTGAATCCTGTTGCCGGTCTTGCGAT
GATTATCATATAATTTCTGTTGAATTACGTTAAGCATGTAATAATTAACATGTAATGCATGACGTTATTT
ATGAGATGGGTTTTTATGATTAGAGTCCCGCAATTATACATTTAATACGCGATAGAAAACAAAATATAGC
GCGCAAACTAGGATAAATTATCGCGCGCGGTGTCATCTATGTTACTAGATCGGGAATTGATCCCCCCTCG
ACAGCTTCCGGAAAGGGCGAATTCGCAACTTTGTATACAAAAGTTGAACGAGAAACGTAAAATGATATAA
ATATCAATATATTAAATTAGATTTTGCATAAAAAACAGACTACATAATACTGTAAAACACAACATATCCA
GTCACTATGCCATCCAGCTGATATCCCCTATAGTGAGTCGTATTACATGGTCATAGCTGTTTCCTGGCAG
CTCTGGCCCGTGTCTCAAAATCTCTGATGTTACATTGCACAAGATAAAAATATATCATCATGCCTCCTC
Features (pLannotate 1.2.2; 13 found; start..end, strand, type, name):
     96..119     +  promoter       Pc promoter (fragment): intI1 (promoter lies within the coding sequence); class 1 integron promoter
    295..351     +  CDS            GmR (fragment): gentamycin acetyltransferase; aacC1; confers resistance to gentamycin
    358..1149    +  CDS            SmR: aminoglycoside adenylyltransferase (Murphy, 1985); aadA; confers resistance to spectinomycin and streptomycin
   1242..1830    +  rep_origin     ori: high-copy-number ColE1/pMB1/pBR322/pUC origin of replication
   2013..2105    +  CDS            lacI (fragment): lac repressor; lacI; The lac repressor binds to the lac operator to inhibit transcription in E. coli. This inhibition can be relieved by adding lactose or isopropyl-β-D-thiogalactopyranoside (IPTG).
   2160..2187    -  terminator     rrnB T2 terminator: transcription terminator T2 from the E. coli rrnB gene
   2319..2362    +  terminator     rrnB T1 terminator: Escherichia coli rrnB; transcription terminator T1 from the E. coli rrnB gene
   2409..2445    -  CDS            lacZα (fragment): LacZα fragment of β-galactosidase; lacZ fragment
   2461..2560    +  protein_bind   attL1: mutant version of attL; recombination site for the Gateway® LR reaction LR Clonase™
   3109..3125    -  intron         β-globin intron (fragment): internally truncated intron from human β-globin
   6029..6281    +  terminator     NOS terminator: nopaline synthase terminator and poly(A) signal
   6326..6449    +  protein_bind   attR5: mutant version of attR; recombination site for the Gateway® LR reaction LR Clonase™
   6467..6485    -  promoter       T7 promoter: promoter for bacteriophage T7 RNA polymerase
