>Addgene plasmid #129676 | pYPQ291-D573A | addgene full sequence | sequence record 255113 | Addgene NGS Result
AGCTGGCACGACAGGTTTCCCGACTGGAAAGCGGGCAGTGAGCGCAACGCAATTAATACGCGTACCGCGA
GCCAGGAAGAGTTTGTAGAAACGCAAAAAGGCCATCCGTCAGGATGGCCTTCTGCTTAGTTTGATGCCTG
GCAGTTTATGGCGGGCGTCCTGCCCGCCACCCTCCGGGCCGTTGCTTCACAACGTTCAAATCCGCTCCCG
GCGGATTTGTCCTACTCAGGAGAGCGTTCACCGACAAACAACAGATAAAACGAAAGGCCCAGTCTTCCGA
CTGAGCCTTTCGTTTTATTTGATGCCTGGCAGTTCCCTACTCTCGCGTTAACGCTTGCATGGATGTTTTC
CCAGTCACGACGTTGTAAAACGACGGCCAGTCTTAAGCTCGGGCCCCAAATAATGATTTTATTTTGACTG
ATAGTGACCTGTTCGTTGCAACAAATTGATGAGCAATGCTTTTTTATAATGCCAACTTTGTACAAAAAAG
CAGGCTCCGAATTCGCCCTTCACCATGGCTCCTAAGAAGAAGCGGAAGGTTGGTATTCACGGGGTGCCTG
CGGCTGCCACAAGGTCTTTCATACTTAAGATAGAGCCAAACGAAGAGGTCAAAAAGGGATTGTGGAAAAC
CCATGAAGTCCTGAACCATGGCATTGCCTACTACATGAACATCCTGAAACTTATACGGCAGGAGGCTATT
TATGAGCACCACGAGCAGGATCCAAAAAACCCCAAAAAGGTTTCGAAGGCTGAAATCCAGGCCGAACTGT
GGGACTTCGTTCTCAAAATGCAGAAATGTAATTCGTTCACTCATGAAGTTGACAAAGACGTCGTGTTTAA
CATTTTGAGGGAGCTTTACGAGGAGTTGGTTCCGAGCTCCGTCGAAAAGAAGGGTGAAGCAAATCAGCTG
TCGAATAAGTTCTTGTACCCTTTGGTGGACCCGAACAGCCAATCTGGAAAAGGGACAGCATCATCAGGGC
GGAAGCCTCGGTGGTATAACTTGAAGATTGCTGGAGACCCTTCGTGGGAAGAGGAAAAGAAAAAGTGGGA
GGAAGATAAGAAGAAGGACCCACTTGCCAAAATTCTCGGCAAACTTGCCGAATATGGATTGATACCGCTG
TTCATCCCCTTTACGGATTCTAACGAACCCATCGTTAAAGAAATCAAGTGGATGGAAAAATCTCGCAATC
AGTCCGTCCGGAGGCTGGACAAAGATATGTTTATACAAGCTTTGGAACGCTTTCTCTCGTGGGAGTCGTG
GAATCTTAAGGTCAAAGAAGAGTATGAAAAGGTCGAGAAGGAACACAAGACACTGGAGGAGAGGATTAAG
GAAGACATTCAAGCATTCAAGTCACTGGAGCAATACGAAAAGGAACGGCAGGAGCAATTGCTTCGCGACA
CGCTCAATACCAATGAATATAGGCTTTCCAAGAGGGGCCTGAGAGGATGGCGGGAAATAATCCAGAAATG
GCTCAAGATGGACGAGAATGAACCTTCAGAAAAATATCTCGAGGTTTTTAAAGATTACCAAAGGAAACAT
CCACGCGAGGCAGGGGATTACAGCGTGTACGAGTTTCTCTCCAAGAAGGAAAACCATTTTATCTGGCGCA
ATCATCCCGAATACCCGTACCTCTATGCGACGTTCTGCGAAATAGACAAAAAGAAAAAAGATGCTAAGCA
ACAAGCGACTTTCACACTTGCAGATCCCATAAATCACCCATTGTGGGTGCGGTTTGAAGAAAGGTCGGGC
TCTAACCTCAATAAGTACAGAATTTTGACGGAGCAGTTGCACACAGAAAAGCTGAAGAAGAAGTTGACGG
TTCAGCTGGATCGCCTTATCTACCCAACCGAGTCTGGTGGCTGGGAAGAGAAGGGGAAAGTCGACATAGT
GTTGCTGCCATCTAGGCAGTTCTATAACCAGATTTTTCTCGATATAGAAGAAAAGGGTAAACATGCATTT
ACGTATAAAGACGAGTCCATAAAGTTTCCACTGAAAGGAACACTTGGCGGCGCAAGGGTGCAGTTTGATC
GGGACCACCTTCGCAGGTACCCCCACAAGGTTGAAAGTGGAAACGTTGGACGGATCTATTTTAATATGAC
CGTCAACATAGAACCCACAGAATCCCCTGTTTCCAAATCCCTGAAAATACACCGGGACGATTTTCCTAAA
TTTGTGAACTTTAAACCGAAGGAGTTGACCGAGTGGATAAAGGACAGTAAAGGGAAAAAGCTGAAGTCCG
GTATCGAAAGCCTGGAGATTGGGCTCAGAGTTATGTCGATAGCGCTGGGTCAAAGGCAGGCAGCAGCCGC
CTCTATATTTGAGGTCGTGGACCAGAAGCCCGACATTGAAGGTAAACTGTTCTTTCCGATTAAGGGGACG
GAACTCTACGCAGTCCATCGCGCCTCCTTCAATATAAAGCTGCCGGGCGAAACACTGGTTAAATCACGCG
AGGTTTTGCGCAAAGCGCGGGAAGACAACCTGAAACTCATGAATCAAAAGCTCAATTTCCTGCGCAATGT
GTTGCACTTCCAGCAGTTTGAGGATATTACCGAAAGAGAGAAAAGGGTTACAAAATGGATATCCCGGCAA
GAAAACTCTGATGTTCCGCTGGTTTACCAGGATGAGCTTATACAGATTAGGGAACTTATGTATAAACCTT
ACAAAGATTGGGTTGCATTCCTCAAGCAGCTGCATAAGAGACTTGAAGTCGAGATCGGCAAAGAAGTCAA
ACACTGGCGCAAGAGCCTGAGCGATGGTCGGAAAGGGTTGTACGGAATCAGTTTGAAAAATATCGACGAA
ATAGATAGAACCAGGAAATTTTTGTTGCGCTGGTCACTGAGACCAACGGAACCGGGAGAAGTCAGAAGGT
TGGAGCCAGGCCAGAGATTTGCAATTGACCAGCTGAACCATCTGAATGCACTGAAAGAGGACAGATTGAA
GAAGATGGCGAATACGATTATTATGCATGCTTTGGGTTATTGTTACGACGTTAGGAAGAAGAAATGGCAG
GCCAAGAACCCTGCGTGCCAAATCATCCTGTTCGAAGATCTGAGTAACTACAATCCGTATGAAGAAAGGA
GTCGCTTCGAGAACAGTAAACTGATGAAATGGTCCCGGCGCGAGATACCACGCCAAGTTGCGCTTCAAGG
GGAAATATACGGGCTTCAAGTTGGGGAAGTTGGAGCGCAGTTTTCTAGCCGGTTCCACGCCAAGACAGGG
TCCCCGGGTATAAGGTGCAGTGTGGTGACGAAAGAAAAGTTGCAGGATAATAGATTCTTTAAAAATCTTC
AACGGGAAGGGCGCCTGACGCTTGACAAGATTGCAGTGTTGAAAGAGGGGGATTTGTACCCCGATAAAGG
CGGGGAGAAGTTCATTTCTTTGTCGAAGGACCGCAAGTTGGTTACGACGCATGCAGACATTAACGCAGCA
CAAAATCTGCAAAAAAGATTCTGGACTCGGACGCATGGTTTTTACAAGGTTTACTGTAAAGCATATCAAG
TCGATGGTCAGACGGTTTACATTCCCGAATCTAAAGATCAGAAACAGAAAATCATTGAGGAGTTCGGTGA
AGGTTACTTTATACTCAAGGACGGTGTTTACGAATGGGGTAATGCTGGTAAACTGAAAATTAAGAAGGGG
TCCTCCAAGCAATCATCTTCTGAGCTCGTCGACAGCGACATCCTTAAGGATAGCTTCGATCTTGCCTCTG
AGCTCAAGGGAGAAAAGTTGATGCTGTATCGCGATCCTAGTGGAAATGTCTTTCCCTCAGATAAATGGAT
GGCAGCAGGTGTGTTCTTCGGGAAATTGGAACGCATACTGATATCAAAACTGACCAATCAATACTCTATA
TCTACTATTGAAGACGATTCAAGTAAGCAATCGATGAAGCGTCCTGCTGCCACCAAAAAGGCCGGACAGG
CTAAGAAAAAGAAGTGAGACGACTAGTGGCGGCCGCCGACGTCCGATCGTTCAAACATTTGGCAATAAAG
TTTCTTAAGATTGAATCCTGTTGCCGGTCTTGCGATGATTATCATATAATTTCTGTTGAATTACGTTAAG
CATGTAATAATTAACATGTAATGCATGACGTTATTTATGAGATGGGTTTTTATGATTAGAGTCCCGCAAT
TATACATTTAATACGCGATAGAAAACAAAATATAGCGCGCAAACTAGGATAAATTATCGCGCGCGGTGTC
ATCTATGTTACTAGATCGGGAATTGATCCCCCCTCGACAGCTTCCGGAAAGGGCGAATTCGCAACTTTGT
ATACAAAAGTTGAACGAGAAACGTAAAATGATATAAATATCAATATATTAAATTAGATTTTGCATAAAAA
ACAGACTACATAATACTGTAAAACACAACATATCCAGTCACTATGCCATCCAGCTGATATCCCCTATAGT
GAGTCGTATTACATGGTCATAGCTGTTTCCTGGCAGCTCTGGCCCGTGTCTCAAAATCTCTGATGTTACA
TTGCACAAGATAAAAATATATCATCATGCCTCCTCTGGACCAGCCAGGACAGAAATGCCTCGACTTCGCT
GCTACCCAAGGTTGCCGGGTGACGCACACCGTGGAAACGGATGAAGGCACGAACCCAGTGGACATAAGCC
TGTTCGGTTCGTAAGCTGTAATGCAAGTAGCGTATGCGCTCACGCAACTGGTCCAGAACCTTGACCGAAC
GCAGCGGTGGTAACGGCGCAGTGGCGGTTTTCATGGCTTGTTATGACTGTTTTTTTGGGGTACAGTCTAT
GCCTCGGGCATCCAAGCAGCAAGCGCGTTACGCCGTGGGTCGATGTTTGATGTTATGGAGCAGCAACGAT
GTTACGCAGCAGGGCAGTCGCCCTAAAACAAAGTTAAACATTATGAGGGAAGCGGTGATCGCCGAAGTAT
CGACTCAACTATCAGAGGTAGTTGGCGTCATCGAGCGCCATCTCGAACCGACGTTGCTGGCCGTACATTT
GTACGGCTCCGCAGTGGATGGCGGCCTGAAGCCACACAGTGATATTGATTTGCTGGTTACGGTGACCGTA
AGGCTTGATGAAACAACGCGGCGAGCTTTGATCAACGACCTTTTGGAAACTTCGGCTTCCCCTGGAGAGA
GCGAGATTCTCCGCGCTGTAGAAGTCACCATTGTTGTGCACGACGACATCATTCCGTGGCGTTATCCAGC
TAAGCGCGAACTGCAATTTGGAGAATGGCAGCGCAATGACATTCTTGCAGGTATCTTCGAGCCAGCCACG
ATCGACATTGATCTGGCTATCTTGCTGACAAAAGCAAGAGAACATAGCGTTGCCTTGGTAGGTCCAGCGG
CGGAGGAACTCTTTGATCCGGTTCCTGAACAGGATCTATTTGAGGCGCTAAATGAAACCTTAACGCTATG
GAACTCGCCGCCCGACTGGGCTGGCGATGAGCGAAATGTAGTGCTTACGTTGTCCCGCATTTGGTACAGC
GCAGTAACCGGCAAAATCGCGCCGAAGGATGTCGCTGCCGACTGGGCAATGGAGCGCCTGCCGGCCCAGT
ATCAGCCCGTCATACTTGAAGCTAGACAGGCTTATCTTGGACAAGAAGAAGATCGCTTGGCCTCGCGCGC
AGATCAGTTGGAAGAATTTGTCCACTACGTGAAAGGCGAGATCACCAAGGTAGTCGGCAAATAACCCTCG
AGCCACCCATGACCAAAATCCCTTAACGTGAGTTACGCGTCGTTCCACTGAGCGTCAGACCCCGTAGAAA
AGATCAAAGGATCTTCTTGAGATCCTTTTTTTCTGCGCGTAATCTGCTGCTTGCAAACAAAAAAACCACC
GCTACCAGCGGTGGTTTGTTTGCCGGATCAAGAGCTACCAACTCTTTTTCCGAAGGTAACTGGCTTCAGC
AGAGCGCAGATACCAAATACTGTTCTTCTAGTGTAGCCGTAGTTAGGCCACCACTTCAAGAACTCTGTAG
CACCGCCTACATACCTCGCTCTGCTAATCCTGTTACCAGTGGCTGCTGCCAGTGGCGATAAGTCGTGTCT
TACCGGGTTGGACTCAAGACGATAGTTACCGGATAAGGCGCAGCGGTCGGGCTGAACGGGGGGTTCGTGC
ACACAGCCCAGCTTGGAGCGAACGACCTACACCGAACTGAGATACCTACAGCGTGAGCTATGAGAAAGCG
CCACGCTTCCCGAAGGGAGAAAGGCGGACAGGTATCCGGTAAGCGGCAGGGTCGGAACAGGAGAGCGCAC
GAGGGAGCTTCCAGGGGGAAACGCCTGGTATCTTTATAGTCCTGTCGGGTTTCGCCACCTCTGACTTGAG
CGTCGATTTTTGTGATGCTCGTCAGGGGGGCGGAGCCTATGGAAAAACGCCAGCAACGCGGCCTTTTTAC
GGTTCCTGGCCTTTTGCTGGCCTTTTGCTCACATGTTCTTTCCTGCGTTATCCCCTGATTCTGTGGATAA
CCGTATTACCGCCTTTGAGTGAGCTGATACCGCTCGCCGCAGCCGAACGACCGAGCGCAGCGAGTCAGTG
AGCGAGGAAGCGGAAGAGCGCCCAATACGCAAACCGCCTCTCCCCGCGCGTTGGCCGATTCATTAATGC
Features (pLannotate 1.2.2; 13 found; start..end, strand, type, name):
     96..123     -  terminator     rrnB T2 terminator: transcription terminator T2 from the E. coli rrnB gene
    255..298     +  terminator     rrnB T1 terminator: Escherichia coli rrnB; transcription terminator T1 from the E. coli rrnB gene
    345..381     -  CDS            lacZα (fragment): LacZα fragment of β-galactosidase; lacZ fragment
    397..496     +  protein_bind   attL1: mutant version of attL; recombination site for the Gateway® LR reaction LR Clonase™
   1045..1061    -  intron         β-globin intron (fragment): internally truncated intron from human β-globin
   3965..4217    +  terminator     NOS terminator: nopaline synthase terminator and poly(A) signal
   4262..4385    +  protein_bind   attR5: mutant version of attR; recombination site for the Gateway® LR reaction LR Clonase™
   4403..4421    -  promoter       T7 promoter: promoter for bacteriophage T7 RNA polymerase
   4611..4634    +  promoter       Pc promoter (fragment): intI1 (promoter lies within the coding sequence); class 1 integron promoter
   4810..4866    +  CDS            GmR (fragment): gentamycin acetyltransferase; aacC1; confers resistance to gentamycin
   4873..5664    +  CDS            SmR: aminoglycoside adenylyltransferase (Murphy, 1985); aadA; confers resistance to spectinomycin and streptomycin
   5757..6345    +  rep_origin     ori: high-copy-number ColE1/pMB1/pBR322/pUC origin of replication
   6528..41      +  CDS            lacI (fragment) (across the origin): lac repressor; lacI; The lac repressor binds to the lac operator to inhibit transcription in E. coli. This inhibition can be relieved by adding lactose or isopropyl-β-D-thiogalactopyranoside (IPTG).
