[The description below was written by a language model from this plasmid's Addgene catalogue record and pLannotate feature annotations shown in this document.]
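Description:
pYPQ291-D573A is a 6,579 bp Gateway entry clone built on the pYPQ167 backbone that supplies a Cas12b nuclease variant for plant CRISPR vector assembly. It is propagated in E. coli as a high-copy plasmid from a ColE1/pUC-type origin and is selected with spectinomycin through an aadA (SmR) aminoglycoside adenylyltransferase gene. Short remnants of a class 1 integron Pc promoter and a gentamicin resistance gene lie just upstream of this marker. Other small annotated pieces (lacI and lacZα fragments, a T7 promoter, and a 17 bp match to a β-globin intron inside the insert region) look like backbone leftovers or incidental hits rather than functional parts. The rrnB T1 and T2 terminators sit upstream of the cloning region, where they would insulate it from read-through transcription.

The payload is BthCas12b from Bacillus thermoamylovorans, rice codon optimized and carrying a D573A substitution. The record does not state the functional consequence of this mutation. The annotation software did not recognise the coding sequence itself, but it evidently occupies the roughly 3.4 kb unannotated stretch between the attL1 site and a NOS terminator, which provides the plant polyadenylation signal. The cassette is flanked by attL1 and attR5, the site pairing used in MultiSite Gateway LR reactions. This lets the Cas12b module be combined with a second entry clone, typically a guide RNA cassette, in a destination vector. No plant promoter is annotated upstream of the gene, so expression presumably depends on a promoter provided by the destination vector. The two feature tables, one from the depositor sequence and one from repository sequencing, show the same features in the same order, differing only in the numbering start point.
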