Addgene plasmid #129676: pYPQ291-D573A
Purpose: Gateway entry clone for CRISPR-Cas12b systems
Depositing lab: Yiping Qi. Depositing organization: University of Maryland, College Park. Publication: CRISPR-Cas12b enables efficient plant genome engineering. Ming M, Ren Q, Pan C, He Y, Zhang Y, Liu S, Zhong Z, Wang J, Malzahn AA, Wu J, Zheng X, Zhang Y, Qi Y. Nat Plants. 2020 Mar;6(3):202-208. doi: 10.1038/s41477-020-0614-6. Epub 2020 Mar 9. PubMed 32170285.
Backbone
  Vector backbone: pYPQ167
  Total vector size (bp): 6579
  Vector type: Plant Expression, CRISPR ; Gateway compatible BthCas12b entry clone
Growth in bacteria
  Bacterial resistance: Spectinomycin, 50 μg/mL
  Growth temperature: 37°C
  Growth strain: DH5alpha
  Copy number: High Copy
Gene/Insert
  Gene/Insert name: BthCas12b
  Species: Bacillus thermoamylovorans
  Mutation: D573A; BthCas12b is rice codon optimized
Terms and licenses: Academic/Nonprofit Terms; Industry Terms: Not Available to Industry
How to cite: pYPQ291-D573A was a gift from Yiping Qi (Addgene plasmid # 129676 ; http://n2t.net/addgene:129676 ; RRID:Addgene_129676)
